>Addgene plasmid #23942 | pDONR223-MST1R | addgene full sequence | sequence record 344988 | Addgene NGS Result
GTAAAACGACGGCCAGTCTTAAGCTCGGGCCCCAAATAATGATTTTATTTTGACTGATAGTGACCTGTTC
GTTGCAACAAATTGATGAGCAATGCTTTTTTATAATGCCAACTTTGTACAAAAAAGTTGGCACCATGGAG
CTCCTCCCGCCGCTGCCTCAGTCCTTCCTGTTGCTGCTGCTGTTGCCTGCCAAGCCCGCGGCGGGCGAGG
ACTGGCAGTGCCCGCGCACCCCCTACGCGGCCTCTCGCGACTTTGACGTGAAGTACGTGGTGCCCAGCTT
CTCCGCCGGAGGCCTGGTACAGGCCATGGTGACCTACGAGGGCGACAGAAATGAGAGTGCTGTGTTTGTA
GCCATACGCAATCGCCTGCATGTGCTTGGGCCTGACCTGAAGTCTGTCCAGAGCCTGGCCACGGGCCCTG
CTGGAGACCCTGGCTGCCAGACGTGTGCAGCCTGTGGCCCAGGACCCCACGGCCCTCCCGGTGACACAGA
CACAAAGGTGCTGGTGCTGGATCCCGCGCTGCCTGCGCTGGTCAGTTGTGGCTCCAGCCTGCAGGGCCGC
TGCTTCCTGCATGACCTAGAGCCCCAAGGGACAGCCGTGCATCTGGCAGCGCCAGCCTGCCTCTTCTCAG
CCCACCATAACCGGCCCGATGACTGCCCCGACTGTGTGGCCAGCCCATTGGGCACCCGTGTAACTGTGGT
TGAGCAAGGCCAGGCCTCCTATTTCTACGTGGCATCCTCACTGGACGCAGCCGTGGCTGCCAGCTTCAGC
CCACGCTCAGTGTCTATCAGGCGTCTCAAGGCTGACGCCTCGGGATTCGCACCGGGCTTTGTGGCGTTGT
CAGTGCTGCCCAAGCATCTTGTCTCCTACAGTATTGAATACGTGCACAGCTTCCACACGGGAGCCTTCGT
ATACTTCCTGACTGTACAGCCGGCCAGCGTGACAGATGATCCTAGTGCCCTGCACACACGCCTGGCACGG
CTTAGCGCCACTGAGCCAGAGTTGGGTGACTATCGGGAGCTGGTCCTCGACTGCAGATTTGCTCCAAAAC
GCAGGCGCCGGGGGGCCCCAGAAGGCGGACAGCCCTACCCTGTGCTGCAGGTGGCCCACTCCGCTCCAGT
GGGTGCCCAACTTGCCACTGAGCTGAGCATCGCCGAGGGCCAGGAAGTACTATTTGGGGTCTTTGTGACT
GGCAAGGATGGTGGTCCTGGCGTGGGCCCCAACTCTGTCGTCTGTGCCTTCCCCATTGACCTGCTGGACA
CACTAATTGATGAGGGTGTGGAGCGCTGTTGTGAATCCCCAGTCCATCCAGGCCTCCGGCGAGGCCTCGA
CTTCTTCCAGTCGCCCAGTTTTTGCCCCAACCCGCCTGGCCTGGAAGCCCTCAGCCCCAACACCAGCTGC
CGCCACTTCCCTCTGCTGGTCAGTAGCAGCTTCTCACGTGTGGACCTATTCAATGGGCTGTTGGGACCAG
TACAGGTCACTGCATTGTATGTGACACGCCTTGACAACGTCACAGTGGCACACATGGGCACAATGGATGG
GCGTATCCTGCAGGTGGAGCTGGTCAGGTCACTAAACTACTTGCTGTATGTGTCCAACTTCTCACTGGGT
GACAGTGGGCAGCCCGTGCAGCGGGATGTCAGTCGTCTTGGGGACCACCTACTCTTTGCCTCTGGGGACC
AGGTTTTCCAGGTACCTATCCAAGGCCCTGGCTGCCGCCACTTCCTGACCTGTGGGCGTTGCCTAAGGGC
ATGGCATTTCATGGGCTGTGGCTGGTGTGGGAACATGTGCGGCCAGCAGAAGGAGTGTCCTGGCTCCTGG
CAACAGGACCACTGCCCACCTAAGCTTACTGAGTTCCACCCCCACAGTGGACCTCTAAGGGGCAGTACAA
GGCTGACCCTGTGTGGCTCCAACTTCTACCTTCACCCTTCTGGTCTGGTGCCTGAGGGAACCCATCAGGT
CACTGTGGGCCAAAGTCCCTGCCGGCCACTGCCCAAGGACAGCTCAAAACTCAGACCAGTGCCCCGGAAA
GACTTTGTAGAGGAGTTTGAGTGTGAACTGGAGCCCTTGGGCACCCAGGCAGTGGGGCCTACCAACGTCA
GCCTCACCGTGACTAACATGCCACCGGGCAAGCACTTCCGGGTAGACGGCACCTCCGTGCTGAGAGGCTT
CTCTTTCATGGAGCCAGTGCTGATAGCAGTGCAACCCCTCTTTGGCCCACGGGCAGGAGGCACCTGTCTC
ACTCTTGAAGGCCAGAGTCTGTCTGTAGGCACCAGCCGGGCTGTGCTGGTCAATGGGACTGAGTGTCTGC
TAGCACGGGTCAGTGAGGGGCAGCTTTTATGTGCCACACCCCCTGGGGCCACGGTGGCCAGTGTCCCCCT
TAGCCTGCAGGTGGGGGGTGCCCAGGTACCTGGTTCCTGGACCTTCCAGTACAGAGAAGACCCTGTCGTG
CTAAGCATCAGCCCCAACTGTGGCTACATCAACTCCCACATCACCATCTGTGGCCAGCATCTAACTTCAG
CATGGCACTTAGTGCTGTCATTCCATGACGGGCTTAGGGCAGTGGAAAGCAGGTGTGAGAGGCAGCTTCC
AGAGCAGCAGCTGTGCCGCCTTCCTGAATATGTGGTCCGAGACCCCCAGGGATGGGTGGCAGGGAATCTG
AGTGCCCGAGGGGATGGAGCTGCTGGCTTTACACTGCCTGGCTTTCGCTTCCTACCCCCACCCCATCCAC
CCAGTGCCAACCTAGTTCCACTGAAGCCTGAGGAGCATGCCATTAAGTTTGAGTATATTGGGCTGGGCGC
TGTGGCTGACTGTGTGGGTATCAACGTGACCGTGGGTGGTGAGAGCTGCCAGCACGAGTTCCGGGGGGAC
ATGGTTGTCTGCCCCCTGCCCCCATCCCTGCAGCTTGGCCAGGATGGTGCCCCATTGCAGGTCTGCGTAG
ATGGTGAATGTCATATCCTGGGTAGAGTGGTGCGGCCAGGGCCAGATGGGGTCCCACAGAGCACGCTCCT
TGGTATCCTGCTGCCTTTGCTGCTGCTTGTGGCTGCACTGGCGACTGCACTGGTCTTCAGCTACTGGTGG
CGGAGGAAGCAGCTAGTTCTTCCTCCCAACCTGAATGACCTGGCATCCCTGGACCAGACTGCTGGAGCCA
CACCCCTGCCTATTCTGTACTCGGGCTCTGACTACAGAAGTGGCCTTGCACTCCCTGCCATTGATGGTCT
GGATTCCACCACTTGTGTCCATGGAGCATCCTTCTCCGATAGTGAAGATGAATCCTGTGTGCCACTGCTG
CGGAAAGAGTCCATCCAGCTAAGGGACCTGGACTCTGCGCTCTTGGCTGAGGTCAAGGATGTGCTGATTC
CCCATGAGCGGGTGGTCACCCACAGTGACCGAGTCATTGGCAAAGGCCACTTTGGAGTTGTCTACCACGG
AGAATACATAGACCAGGCCCAGAATCGAATCCAATGTGCCATCAAGTCACTAAGTCGCATCACAGAGATG
CAGCAGGTGGAGGCCTTCCTGCGAGAGGGGCTGCTCATGCGTGGCCTGAACCACCCGAATGTGCTGGCTC
TCATTGGTATCATGTTGCCACCTGAGGGCCTGCCCCATGTGCTGCTGCCCTATATGTGCCACGGTGACCT
GCTCCAGTTCATCCGCTCACCTCAGCGGAACCCCACCGTGAAGGACCTCATCAGCTTTGGCCTGCAGGTA
GCCCGCGGCATGGAGTACCTGGCAGAGCAGAAGTTTGTGCACAGGGACCTGGCTGCGCGGAACTGCATGC
TGGACGAGTCATTCACAGTCAAGGTGGCTGACTTTGGTTTGGCCCGCGACATCCTGGACAGGGAGTACTA
TAGTGTTCAACAGCATCGCCACGCTCGCCTACCTGTGAAGTGGATGGCGCTGGAGAGCCTGCAGACCTAT
AGATTTACCACCAAGTCTGATGTGTGGTCATTTGGTGTGCTGCTGTGGGAACTGCTGACACGGGGTGCCC
CACCATACCGCCACATTGACCCTTTTGACCTTACCCACTTCCTGGCCCAGGGTCGGCGCCTGCCCCAGCC
TGAGTATTGCCCTGATTCTCTGTACCAAGTGATGCAGCAATGCTGGGAGGCAGACCCAGCAGTGCGACCC
ACCTTCAGAGTACTAGTGGGGGAGGTGGAGCAGATAGTGTCTGCACTGCTTGGGGACCATTATGTGCAGC
TGCCAGCAACCTACATGAACTTGGGCCCCAGCACCTCGCATGAGATGAATGTGCGTCCAGAACAGCCGCA
GTTCTCACCCATGCCAGGGAATGTACGCCGGCCCCGGCCACTCTCAGAGCCTCCTCGGCCCACTTAGCCA
ACTTTCTTGTACAAAGTTGGCATTATAAGAAAGCATTGCTTATCAATTTGTTGCAACGAACAGGTCACTA
TCAGTCAAAATAAAATCATTATTTGCCATCCAGCTGATATCCCCTATAGTGAGTCGTATTACATGGTCAT
AGCTGTTTCCTGGCAGCTCTGGCCCGTGTCTCAAAATCTCTGATGTTACATTGCACAAGATAAAAATATA
TCATCATGCCTCCTCTAGACCAGCCAGGACAGAAATGCCTCGACTTCGCTGCTACCCAAGGTTGCCGGGT
GACGCACACCGTGGAAACGGATGAAGGCACGAACCCAGTGGACATAAGCCTGTTCGGTTCGTAAGCTGTA
ATGCAAGTAGCGTATGCGCTCACGCAACTGGTCCAGAACCTTGACCGAACGCAGCGGTGGTAACGGCGCA
GTGGCGGTTTTCATGGCTTGTTATGACTGTTTTTTTGGGGTACAGTCTATGCCTCGGGCATCCAAGCAGC
AAGCGCGTTACGCCGTGGGTCGATGTTTGATGTTATGGAGCAGCAACGATGTTACGCAGCAGGGCAGTCG
CCCTAAAACAAAGTTAAACATTATGAGGGAAGCGGTGATCGCCGAAGTATCGACTCAACTATCAGAGGTA
GTTGGCGTCATCGAGCGCCATCTCGAACCGACGTTGCTGGCCGTACATTTGTACGGCTCCGCAGTGGATG
GCGGCCTGAAGCCACACAGTGATATTGATTTGCTGGTTACGGTGACCGTAAGGCTTGATGAAACAACGCG
GCGAGCTTTGATCAACGACCTTTTGGAAACTTCGGCTTCCCCTGGAGAGAGCGAGATTCTCCGCGCTGTA
GAAGTCACCATTGTTGTGCACGACGACATCATTCCGTGGCGTTATCCAGCTAAGCGCGAACTGCAATTTG
GAGAATGGCAGCGCAATGACATTCTTGCAGGTATCTTCGAGCCAGCCACGATCGACATTGATCTGGCTAT
CTTGCTGACAAAAGCAAGAGAACATAGCGTTGCCTTGGTAGGTCCAGCGGCGGAGGAACTCTTTGATCCG
GTTCCTGAACAGGATCTATTTGAGGCGCTAAATGAAACCTTAACGCTATGGAACTCGCCGCCCGACTGGG
CTGGCGATGAGCGAAATGTAGTGCTTACGTTGTCCCGCATTTGGTACAGCGCAGTAACCGGCAAAATCGC
GCCGAAGGATGTCGCTGCCGACTGGGCAATGGAGCGCCTGCCGGCCCAGTATCAGCCCGTCATACTTGAA
GCTAGACAGGCTTATCTTGGACAAGAAGAAGATCGCTTGGCCTCGCGCGCAGATCAGTTGGAAGAATTTG
TCCACTACGTGAAAGGCGAGATCACCAAGGTAGTCGGCAAATAACCCTCGAGCCACCCATGACCAAAATC
CCTTAACGTGAGTTACGCGTCGTTCCACTGAGCGTCAGACCCCGTAGAAAAGATCAAAGGATCTTCTTGA
GATCCTTTTTTTCTGCGCGTAATCTGCTGCTTGCAAACAAAAAAACCACCGCTACCAGCGGTGGTTTGTT
TGCCGGATCAAGAGCTACCAACTCTTTTTCCGAAGGTAACTGGCTTCAGCAGAGCGCAGATACCAAATAC
TGTTCTTCTAGTGTAGCCGTAGTTAGGCCACCACTTCAAGAACTCTGTAGCACCGCCTACATACCTCGCT
CTGCTAATCCTGTTACCAGTGGCTGCTGCCAGTGGCGATAAGTCGTGTCTTACCGGGTTGGACTCAAGAC
GATAGTTACCGGATAAGGCGCAGCGGTCGGGCTGAACGGGGGGTTCGTGCACACAGCCCAGCTTGGAGCG
AACGACCTACACCGAACTGAGATACCTACAGCGTGAGCTATGAGAAAGCGCCACGCTTCCCGAAGGGAGA
AAGGCGGACAGGTATCCGGTAAGCGGCAGGGTCGGAACAGGAGAGCGCACGAGGGAGCTTCCAGGGGGAA
ACGCCTGGTATCTTTATAGTCCTGTCGGGTTTCGCCACCTCTGACTTGAGCGTCGATTTTTGTGATGCTC
GTCAGGGGGGCGGAGCCTATGGAAAAACGCCAGCAACGCGGCCTTTTTACGGTTCCTGGCCTTTTGCTGG
CCTTTTGCTCACATGTTCTTTCCTGCGTTATCCCCTGATTCTGTGGATAACCGTATTACCGCCTTTGAGT
GAGCTGATACCGCTCGCCGCAGCCGAACGACCGAGCGCAGCGAGTCAGTGAGCGAGGAAGCGGAAGAGCG
CCCAATACGCAAACCGCCTCTCCCCGCGCGTTGGCCGATTCATTAATGCAGCTGGCACGACAGGTTTCCC
GACTGGAAAGCGGGCAGTGAGCGCAACGCAATTAATACGCGTACCGCTAGCCAGGAAGAGTTTGTAGAAA
CGCAAAAAGGCCATCCGTCAGGATGGCCTTCTGCTTAGTTTGATGCCTGGCAGTTTATGGCGGGCGTCCT
GCCCGCCACCCTCCGGGCCGTTGCTTCACAACGTTCAAATCCGCTCCCGGCGGATTTGTCCTACTCAGGA
GAGCGTTCACCGACAAACAACAGATAAAACGAAAGGCCCAGTCTTCCGACTGAGCCTTTCGTTTTATTTG
ATGCCTGGCAGTTCCCTACTCTCGCGTTAACGCTAGCATGGATGTTTTCCCAGTCACGACGTT
Features (pLannotate 1.2.2; 12 found; start..end, strand, type, name):
     34..129     +  protein_bind   attL3: mutant version of attL; recombination site for the Gateway® LR reaction LR Clonase™
    135..4334    +  CDS            MST1R: RON_HUMAN - Also known as PTK8, RON. Experimental evidence at protein level: Swiss-Prot protein existence level 1. Receptor tyrosine kinase that transduces signals from the extracellular matrix into the cytoplasm by binding to MST1 ligand. Regulates many physiological processes including cell survival, migration and differentiation. Ligand binding at the cell surface induces autophosphorylation of RON on its intracellular domain that provides docking sites for downstream signaling molecules. Following activation by ligand, interacts with the PI3-kinase subunit PIK3R1, PLCG1 or the adapter GAB1
   4339..4434    -  protein_bind   attL3: mutant version of attL; recombination site for the Gateway® LR reaction LR Clonase™
   4453..4471    -  promoter       T7 promoter: promoter for bacteriophage T7 RNA polymerase
   4661..4684    +  promoter       Pc promoter (fragment): intI1 (promoter lies within the coding sequence); class 1 integron promoter
   4860..4916    +  CDS            GmR (fragment): gentamycin acetyltransferase; aacC1; confers resistance to gentamycin
   4923..5714    +  CDS            SmR: aminoglycoside adenylyltransferase (Murphy, 1985); aadA; confers resistance to spectinomycin and streptomycin
   5807..6395    +  rep_origin     ori: high-copy-number ColE1/pMB1/pBR322/pUC origin of replication
   6578..6670    +  CDS            lacI (fragment): lac repressor; lacI; The lac repressor binds to the lac operator to inhibit transcription in E. coli. This inhibition can be relieved by adding lactose or isopropyl-β-D-thiogalactopyranoside (IPTG).
   6725..6752    -  terminator     rrnB T2 terminator: transcription terminator T2 from the E. coli rrnB gene
   6884..6927    +  terminator     rrnB T1 terminator: Escherichia coli rrnB; transcription terminator T1 from the E. coli rrnB gene
   6974..17      -  CDS            lacZα (fragment) (across the origin): LacZα fragment of β-galactosidase; lacZ fragment
