>Addgene plasmid #23942 | pDONR223-MST1R | analyzer sequence | sequence record 11257
ATGGAGCTCCTCCCGCCGCTGCCTCAGTCCTTCCTGTTGCTGCTGCTGTTGCCTGCCAAGCCCGCGGCGG
GCGAGGACTGGCAGTGCCCGCGCACCCCCTACGCGGCCTCTCGCGACTTTGACGTGAAGTACGTGGTGCC
CAGCTTCTCCGCCGGAGGCCTGGTACAGGCCATGGTGACCTACGAGGGCGACAGAAATGAGAGTGCTGTG
TTTGTAGCCATACGCAATCGCCTGCATGTGCTTGGGCCTGACCTGAAGTCTGTCCAGAGCCTGGCCACGG
GCCCTGCTGGAGACCCTGGCTGCCAGACGTGTGCAGCCTGTGGCCCAGGACCCCACGGCCCTCCCGGTGA
CACAGACACAAAGGTGCTGGTGCTGGATCCCGCGCTGCCTGCGCTGGTCAGTTGTGGCTCCAGCCTGCAG
GGCCGCTGCTTCCTGCATGACCTAGAGCCCCAAGGGACAGCCGTGCATCTGGCAGCGCCAGCCTGCCTCT
TCTCAGCCCACCATAACCGGCCCGATGACTGCCCCGACTGTGTGGCCAGCCCATTGGGCACCCGTGTAAC
TGTGGTTGAGCAAGGCCAGGCCTCCTATTTCTACGTGGCATCCTCACTGGACGCAGCCGTGGCTGCCAGC
TTCAGCCCACGCTCAGTGTCTATCAGGCGTCTCAAGGCTGACGCCTCGGGATTCGCACCGGGCTTTGTGG
CGTTGTCAGTGCTGCCCAAGCATCTTGTCTCCTACAGTATTGAATACGTGCACAGCTTCCACACGGGAGC
CTTCGTATACTTCCTGACTGTACAGCCGGCCAGCGTGACAGATGATCCTAGTGCCCTGCACACACGCCTG
GCACGGCTTAGCGCCACTGAGCCAGAGTTGGGTGACTATCGGGAGCTGGTCCTCGACTGCAGATTTGCTC
CAAAACGCAGGCGCCGGGGGGCCCCAGAAGGCGGACAGCCCTACCCTGTGCTGCGGGTGGCCCACTCCGC
TCCAGTGGGTGCCCAACTTGCCACTGAGCTGAGCATCGCCGAGGGCCAGGAAGTACTATTTGGGGTCTTT
GTGACTGGCAAGGATGGTGGTCCTGGCGTGGGCCCCAACTCTGTCGTCTGTGCCTTCCCCATTGACCTGC
TGGACACACTAATTGATGAGGGTGTGGAGCGCTGTTGTGAATCCCCAGTCCATCCAGGCCTCCGGCGAGG
CCTCGACTTCTTCCAGTCGCCCAGTTTTTGCCCCAACCCGCCTGGCCTGGAAGCCCTCAGCCCCAACACC
AGCTGCCGCCACTTCCCTCTGCTGGTCAGTAGCAGCTTCTCACGTGTGGACCTATTCAATGGGCTGTTGG
GACCAGTACAGGTCACTGCATTGTATGTGACACGCCTTGACAACGTCACAGTGGCACACATGGGCACAAT
GGATGGGCGTATCCTGCAGGTGGAGCTGGTCAGGTCACTAAACTACTTGCTGTATGTGTCCAACTTCTCA
CTGGGTGACAGTGGGCAGCCCGTGCAGCGGGATGTCAGTCGTCTTGGGGACCACCTACTCTTTGCCTCTG
GGGACCAGGTTTTCCAGGTACCTATCCAAGGCCCTGGCTGCCGCCACTTCCTGACCTGTGGGCGTTGCCT
AAGGGCATGGCATTTCATGGGCTGTGGCTGGTGTGGGAACATGTGCGGCCAGCAGAAGGAGTGTCCTGGC
TCCTGGCAACAGGACCACTGCCCACCTAAGCTTACTGAGTTCCACCCCCACAGTGGACCTCTAAGGGGCA
GTACAAGGCTGACCCTGTGTGGCTCCAACTTCTACCTTCACCCTTCTGGTCTGGTGCCTGAGGGAACCCA
TCAGGTCACTGTGGGCCAAAGTCCCTGCCGGCCACTGCCCAAGGACAGCTCAAAACTCAGACCAGTGCCC
CGGAAAGACTTTGTAGAGGAGTTTGAGTGTGAACTGGAGCCCTTGGGCACCCAGGCAGTGGGGCCTACCA
ACGTCAGCCTCACCGTGACTAACATGCCACCGGGCAAGCACTTCCGGGTAGACGGCACCTCCGTGCTGAG
AGGCTTCTCTTTCATGGAGCCAGTGCTGATAGCAGTGCAACCCCTCTTTGGCCCACGGGCAGGAGGCACC
TGTCTCACTCTTGAAGGCCAGAGTCTGTCTGTAGGCACCAGCCGGGCTGTGCTGGTCAATGGGACTGAGT
GTCTGCTAGCACGGGTCAGTGAGGGGCAGCTTTTATGTGCCACACCCCCTGGGGCCACGGTGGCCAGTGT
CCCCCTTAGCCTGCAGGTGGGGGGTGCCCAGGTACCTGGTTCCTGGACCTTCCAGTACAGAGAAGACCCT
GTCGTGCTAAGCATCAGCCCCAACTGTGGCTACATCAACTCCCACATCACCATCTGTGGCCAGCATCTAA
CTTCAGCATGGCACTTAGTGCTGTCATTCCATGACGGGCTTAGGGCAGTGGAAAGCAGGTGTGAGAGGCA
GCTTCCAGAGCAGCAGCTGTGCCGCCTTCCTGAATATGTGGTCCGAGACCCCCAGGGATGGGTGGCAGGG
AATCTGAGTGCCCGAGGGGATGGAGCTGCTGGCTTTACACTGCCTGGCTTTCGCTTCCTACCCCCACCCC
ATCCACCCAGTGCCAACCTAGTTCCACTGAAGCCTGAGGAGCATGCCATTAAGTTTGAGTATATTGGGCT
GGGCGCTGTGGCTGACTGTGTGGGTATCAACGTGACCGTGGGTGGTGAGAGCTGCCAGCACGAGTTCCGG
GGGGACATGGTTGTCTGCCCCCTGCCCCCATCCCTGCAGCTTGGCCAGGATGGTGCCCCATTGCAGGTCT
GCGTAGATGGTGAATGTCATATCCTGGGTAGAGTGGTGCGGCCAGGGCCAGATGGGGTCCCACAGAGCAC
GCTCCTTGGTATCCTGCTGCCTTTGCTGCTGCTTGTGGCTGCACTGGCGACTGCACTGGTCTTCAGCTAC
TGGTGGCGGAGGAAGCAGCTAGTTCTTCCTCCCAACCTGAATGACCTGGCATCCCTGGACCAGACTGCTG
GAGCCACACCCCTGCCTATTCTGTACTCGGGCTCTGACTACAGAAGTGGCCTTGCACTCCCTGCCATTGA
TGGTCTGGATTCCACCACTTGTGTCCATGGAGCATCCTTCTCCGATAGTGAAGATGAATCCTGTGTGCCA
CTGCTGCGGAAAGAGTCCATCCAGCTAAGGGACCTGGACTCTGCGCTCTTGGCTGAGGTCAAGGATGTGC
TGATTCCCCATGAGCGGGTGGTCACCCACAGTGACCGAGTCATTGGCAAAGGCCACTTTGGAGTTGTCTA
CCACGGAGAATACATAGACCAGGCCCAGAATCGAATCCAATGTGCCATCAAGTCACTAAGTCGCATCACA
GAGATGCAGCAGGTGGAGGCCTTCCTGCGAGAGGGGCTGCTCATGCGTGGCCTGAACCACCCGAATGTGC
TGGCTCTCATTGGTATCATGTTGCCACCTGAGGGCCTGCCCCATGTGCTGCTGCCCTATATGTGCCACGG
TGACCTGCTCCAGTTCATCCGCTCACCTCAGCGGAACCCCACCGTGAAGGACCTCATCAGCTTTGGCCTG
CAGGTAGCCCGCGGCATGGAGTACCTGGCAGAGCAGAAGTTTGTGCACAGGGACCTGGCTGCGCGGAACT
GCATGCTGGACGAGTCATTCACAGTCAAGGTGGCTGACTTTGGTTTGGCCCGCGACATCCTGGACAGGGA
GTACTATAGTGTTCAACAGCATCGCCACGCTCGCCTACCTGTGAAGTGGATGGCGCTGGAGAGCCTGCAG
ACCTATAGATTTACCACCAAGTCTGATGTGTGGTCATTTGGTGTGCTGCTGTGGGAACTGCTGACACGGG
GTGCCCCACCATACCGCCACATTGACCCTTTTGACCTTACCCACTTCCTGGCCCAGGGTCGGCGCCTGCC
CCAGCCTGAGTATTGCCCTGATTCTCTGTACCAAGTGATGCAGCAATGCTGGGAGGCAGACCCAGCAGTG
CGACCCACCTTCAGAGTACTAGTGGGGGAGGTGGAGCAGATAGTGTCTGCACTGCTTGGGGACCATTATG
TGCAGCTGCCAGCAACCTACATGAACTTGGGCCCCAGCACCTCGCATGAGATGAATGTGCGTCCAGAACA
GCCGCAGTTCTCACCCATGCCAGGGAATGTACGCCGGCCCCGGCCACTCTCAGAGCCTCCTCGGCCCACT
Features (pLannotate 1.2.2; 1 found; start..end, strand, type, name):
      1..4200    +  CDS            MST1R: RON_HUMAN - Also known as PTK8, RON. Experimental evidence at protein level: Swiss-Prot protein existence level 1. Receptor tyrosine kinase that transduces signals from the extracellular matrix into the cytoplasm by binding to MST1 ligand. Regulates many physiological processes including cell survival, migration and differentiation. Ligand binding at the cell surface induces autophosphorylation of RON on its intracellular domain that provides docking sites for downstream signaling molecules. Following activation by ligand, interacts with the PI3-kinase subunit PIK3R1, PLCG1 or the adapter GAB1
