[The description below was written by a language model from this plasmid's Addgene catalogue record and pLannotate feature annotations shown in this document.]
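Description:
pDONR223-MST1R is a Gateway entry clone built in the Invitrogen pDONR223 donor backbone. It carries the full-length human MST1R open reading frame, which encodes the RON receptor tyrosine kinase (also called PTK8 or CD136), the c-Met-related receptor for the MST1 ligand that signals in cell survival, migration and differentiation. The sequenced plasmid is about 7 kb. It replicates in E. coli from a high-copy ColE1/pUC-type origin and is selected with spectinomycin through the aadA (SmR) aminoglycoside adenylyltransferase gene. That gene lies downstream of a fragment of a class 1 integron Pc promoter and a remnant of a gentamicin resistance gene. Short lacI and lacZα fragments and the rrnB T1 and T2 terminators are backbone remnants. The terminators help insulate the cloning site from read-through transcription.

The roughly 4.2 kb ORF is flanked on both sides by attL-type recombination sites. The annotation software labels both of them attL3, a mutant attL. These sites allow the insert to be moved by an LR Clonase reaction into any compatible destination vector. No eukaryotic promoter is present. The only promoter annotated near the insert is a T7 promoter on the opposite strand just beyond the 3′ att site, so the plasmid serves as a shuttle and archive clone rather than an expression construct. The ORF keeps its native stop codon, which rules out C-terminal fusions to destination-vector tags. Sequencing found an R322Q difference from the NCBI reference protein, and its functional consequence is unknown. The clone belongs to a kinase ORF collection, and the depositors suggest transfer into companion pLX-series lentiviral vectors for expression in mammalian cells. A second, 4,200-nt sequence record covers only the MST1R coding sequence.
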