Addgene plasmid #23942: pDONR223-MST1R
Depositing lab: William Hahn & David Root. Depositing organization: Dana-Farber Cancer Institute. Publication: COT drives resistance to RAF inhibition through MAP kinase pathway reactivation. Johannessen CM, Boehm JS, Kim SY, Thomas SR, Wardwell L, Johnson LA, Emery CM, Stransky N, Cogdill AP, Barretina J, Caponigro G, Hieronymus H, Murray RR, Salehi-Ashtiani K, Hill DE, Vidal M, Zhao JJ, Yang X, Alkan O, Kim S, Harris JL, Wilson CJ, Myer VE, Finan PM, Root DE, Roberts TM, Golub T, Flaherty KT, Dummer R, Weber BL, Sellers WR, Schlegel R, Wargo JA, Hahn WC, Garraway LA. Nature. 2010 Dec 16;468(7326):968-72. doi: 10.1038/nature09627 PubMed 21107320.
Backbone
  Vector backbone: pDONR223
  Backbone manufacturer: Invitrogen
  Backbone size w/o insert (bp): 5005
  Vector type: Gateway Donor vector
Growth in bacteria
  Bacterial resistance: Spectinomycin, 50 μg/mL
  Growth temperature: 37°C
  Growth strain: DH5alpha
  Copy number: High Copy
Gene/Insert
  Gene/Insert name: MST1R (alt name: macrophage stimulating 1 receptor (c-met-related tyrosine kinase))
  Species: H. sapiens (human)
  Insert size (bp): 4203
  Mutation: R322Q
  Entrez Gene: MST1R (a.k.a. CD136, CDw136, NPCA3, PTK8, RON, SEA, p185-Ron)
  Cloning method: Gateway Cloning
  Sequencing primers: 5′ M13pUC-fwd; 3′ M13rev
Terms and licenses: Academic/Nonprofit Terms; Industry Terms: Not Available to Industry
Depositor comments: The ORF has a Stop codon. A set of 4 custom lentiviral vectors is available (pLX301 http://www.addgene.org/25895 , pLX302 http://www.addgene.org/25896 , pLX303 http://www.addgene.org/25897 , pLX304 http://www.addgene.org/25890 ) to be used to express these ORFs in mammalian cells. These plasmids are not included in the kit and must be ordered separately. Addgene QC NGS analysis identified a R322Q discrepancy relative to NCBI reference sequence NP_002438.2. It is unknown if this may impact plasmid function.
How to cite: pDONR223-MST1R was a gift from William Hahn & David Root (Addgene plasmid # 23942 ; http://n2t.net/addgene:23942 ; RRID:Addgene_23942)
