>Addgene plasmid #23942 | pDONR223-MST1R | addgene partial sequence | sequence record 29781 | 23942 with M13rev
TAATGATTTTATTTTGACTGATAGTGACCTGTTCGTTGCAACAAATTGATAAGCAATGCTTTCTTATAAT
GCCAACTTTGTACAAGAAAGTTGGCTAAGTGGGCCGAGGAGGCTCTGAGAGTGGCCGGGGCCGGCGTACA
TTCCCTGGCATGGGTGAGAACTGCGGCTGTTCTGGACGCACATTCATCTCATGCGAGGTGCTGGGGCCCA
AGTTCATGTAGGTTGCTGGCAGCTGCACATAATGGTCCCCAAGCAGTGCAGACACTATCTGCTCCACCTC
CCCCACTAGTACTCTGAAGGTGGGTCGCACTGCTGGGTCTGCCTCCCAGCATTGCTGCATCACTTGGTAC
AGAGAATCAGGGCAATACTCAGGCTGGGGCAGGCGCCGACCCTGGGCCAGGAAGTGGGTAAGGTCAAAAG
GGTCAATGTGGCGGTATGGTGGGGCACCCCGTGTCAGCAGTTCCCACAGCAGCACACCAAATGACCACAC
ATCAGACTTGGTGGTAAATCTATAGGTCTGCAGGCTCTCCAGCGCCATCCACTTCACAGGTAGGCGAGCG
TGGCGATGCTGTTGAACACTATAGTACTCCCTGTCCAGGATGTCGCGGGCCAAACCAAAGTCAGCCACCT
TGACTGTGAATGACTCGTCCAGCATGCAGTTCCGCGCAGCCAGGTCCCTGTGCACAAACTTCTGCTCTGC
CA
